Addgene plasmid #119694: pBMN iRFP670-OPTN(F178A/D474N)
Purpose: For mammalian expression of iRFP-tagged LIR/UBD double mutant OPTN
Depositing lab: Michael Lazarou. Depositing organization: Monash University. Publication: LC3/GABARAPs drive ubiquitin-independent recruitment of Optineurin and NDP52 to amplify mitophagy. Padman BS, Nguyen TN, Uoselis L, Skulsuppaisarn M, Nguyen LK, Lazarou M. Nat Commun. 2019 Jan 24;10(1):408. doi: 10.1038/s41467-019-08335-6. PubMed 30679426.
Backbone
  Vector backbone: pBMN
  Vector type: Mammalian Expression, Retroviral
Growth in bacteria
  Bacterial resistance: Ampicillin, 100 μg/mL
  Growth temperature: 37°C
  Growth strain: NEB Stable
  Copy number: High Copy
Gene/Insert
  Gene/Insert name: OPTN
  Species: H. sapiens (human)
  Insert size (bp): 1727
  Mutation: F178A/D474N
  Entrez Gene: OPTN (a.k.a. ALS12, FIP2, GLC1E, HIP7, HYPL, NRP, TFIIIA-INTP)
  Tag / fusion protein: iRFP670 (N terminal on insert)
  Cloning method: Gibson Cloning
Terms and licenses: Academic/Nonprofit Terms; Industry Terms: Not Available to Industry
How to cite: pBMN iRFP670-OPTN(F178A/D474N) was a gift from Michael Lazarou (Addgene plasmid # 119694 ; http://n2t.net/addgene:119694 ; RRID:Addgene_119694)
