[The description below was written by a language model from this plasmid's Addgene catalogue record and pLannotate feature annotations shown in this document.]
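Description:
pBMN iRFP670-OPTN(F178A/D474N) is a Moloney murine leukemia virus-based retroviral vector built on the pBMN backbone for expressing a fluorescently tagged mutant of human optineurin in mammalian cells. In bacteria it is maintained through a high-copy ColE1/pUC-type origin and selected with ampicillin via the β-lactamase gene and its native promoter. The sequenced record of about 8.5 kb also shows a short lacI remnant and, in the backbone, an annotated IS1 bacterial insertion element. Neither has a role in the expression cassette, and the record does not explain the presence of the IS1.

The viral portion is flanked by MMLV long terminal repeats. Downstream of the 5' LTR lie the Ψ packaging signal, a truncated gag segment lacking its start codon, and a pol fragment carrying the splice acceptor. Together these allow the transcript to be packaged into virions when viral proteins are supplied in trans and to be integrated into target cells. No separate internal promoter is annotated, so expression presumably runs from the 5' LTR. No mammalian selection marker is annotated either, so transduced cells would be identified by fluorescence.

The payload is a single fusion, assembled by Gibson cloning, in which the near-infrared, biliverdin-dependent fluorescent protein iRFP670 is joined through a short multiple-cloning-site remnant to the N-terminus of OPTN. The OPTN sequence carries F178A and D474N, described in the record as a double mutant of the LC3-interacting region and the ubiquitin-binding domain. According to the associated work, the construct serves studies of mitophagy, specifically how LC3/GABARAP and ubiquitin binding contribute to optineurin recruitment.
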