Features (pLannotate 1.2.2; 14 found; start..end, strand, type, name):
    233..824     +  LTR            LTR: long terminal repeat from Moloney murine leukemia virus
    887..1244    +  misc_feature   MMLV Ψ: packaging signal of Moloney murine leukemia virus (MMLV)
   1309..1725    +  CDS            gag (truncated): truncated Moloney murine leukemia virus (MMLV) gag gene lacking the start codon
   1735..2109    +  misc_feature   pol region: Moloney murine leukemia virus (MMLV) pol region containing the splice acceptor site
   2118..3050    +  CDS            iRFP670: iRFP670 is a basic (constitutively fluorescent) near ir fluorescent protein published in 2013, derived from Rhodopseudomonas palustris CGA009. It has low acid sensitivity. It requires the cofactor biliverdin for fluorescence.
   3051..3079    +  misc_feature   MCS (fragment): multiple cloning site
   3078..4805    +  CDS            OPTN: OPTN_HUMAN - Also known as FIP2, GLC1E, HIP7, HYPL, NRP. Experimental evidence at protein level: Swiss-Prot protein existence level 1. (Microbial infection) May constitute a cellular target for adenovirus E3 14.7 and Bluetongue virus protein NS3 to inhibit innate immune response. From Homo sapiens (Human).
   4880..5001    +  LTR            3' LTR (ΔU3) (fragment): self-inactivating 3' long terminal repeat (LTR) from Moloney murine leukemia virus
   5002..5471    +  LTR            LTR: long terminal repeat from Moloney murine leukemia virus
   5537..5589    -  CDS            lacI (fragment): lac repressor; lacI; The lac repressor binds to the lac operator to inhibit transcription in E. coli. This inhibition can be relieved by adding lactose or isopropyl-β-D-thiogalactopyranoside (IPTG).
   5772..6360    -  rep_origin     ori: high-copy-number ColE1/pMB1/pBR322/pUC origin of replication
   6524..7384    -  CDS            AmpR: β-lactamase; bla; confers resistance to ampicillin, carbenicillin, and related antibiotics
   7385..7489    -  promoter       AmpR promoter: bla
   7634..8401    -  mobile_element IS1: prokaryotic transposable element IS1
>Addgene plasmid #119694 | pBMN iRFP670-OPTN(F178A/D474N) | addgene full sequence | sequence record 232961 | Addgene NGS Result
GGTTTCAATGTGCATGAATGCTGCAATATTCCTGTTACCAAAGCTAGTATAAATAAAAATAGATAAACGT
GGAAATTACTTAGAGTTTCTGTCATTAACGTTTCCTTCCTCAGTTGACAACATAAATGCGCTGCTGAGAA
GCCAGTTTGCATCTGTCAGGATCAATTTCCCATTATGCCAGTCATATTAATTACTAGTCAATTAGTTGAT
TTTTATTTTTGACATATACATGTGAAAGACCCCACCTGTAGGTTTGGCAAGCTAGCTTAAGTAACGCCAT
TTTGCAAGGCATGGAAAAATACATAACTGAGAATAGAAAAGTTCAGATCAAGGTCAGGAACAGATGGAAC
AGCTGAATATGGGCCAAACAGGATATCTGTGGTAAGCAGTTCCTGCCCCGGCTCAGGGCCAAGAACAGAT
GGAACAGCTGAATATGGGCCAAACAGGATATCTGTGGTAAGCAGTTCCTGCCCCGGCTCAGGGCCAAGAA
CAGATGGTCCCCAGATGCGGTCCAGCCCTCAGCAGTTTCTAGAGAACCATCAGATGTTTCCAGGGTGCCC
CAAGGACCTGAAATGACCCTGTGCCTTATTTGAACTAACCAATCAGTTCGCTTCTCGCTTCTGTTCGCGC
GCTTCTGCTCCCCGAGCTCAATAAAAGAGCCCACAACCCCTCACTCGGCGCGCCAGTCCTCCGATTGACT
GAGTCGCCCGGGTACCCGTGTATCCAATAAACCCTCTTGCAGTTGCATCCGACTTGTGGTCTCGCTGTTC
CTTGGGAGGGTCTCCTCTGAGTGATTGACTACCCGTCAGCGGGGGTCTTTCATTTGGGGGCTCGTCCGGG
ATCGGGAGACCCCTGCCCAGGGACCACCGACCCACCACCGGGAGGTAAGCTGGCCAGCAACTTATCTGTG
TCTGTCCGATTGTCTAGTGTCTATGACTGATTTTATGCGCCTGCGTCGGTACTAGTTAGCTAACTAGCTC
TGTATCTGGCGGACCCGTGGTGGAACTGACGAGTTCGGAACACCCGGCCGCAACCCTGGGAGACGTCCCA
GGGACTTCGGGGGCCGTTTTTGTGGCCCGACCTGAGTCCAAAAATCCCGATCGTTTTGGACTCTTTGGTG
CACCCCCCTTAGAGGAGGGATATGTGGTTCTGGTAGGAGACGAGAACCTAAAACAGTTCCCGCCTCCGTC
TGAATTTTTGCTTTCGGTTTGGGACCGAAGCCGCGCCGCGCGTCTTGTCTGCTGCAGCATCGTTCTGTGT
TGTCTCTGTCTGACTGTGTTTCTGTATTTGTCTGAAAATATGGGCCCGGGCCAGACTGTTACCACTCCCT
TAAGTTTGACCTTAGGTCACTGGAAAGATGTCGAGCGGATCGCTCACAACCAGTCGGTAGATGTCAAGAA
GAGACGTTGGGTTACCTTCTGCTCTGCAGAATGGCCAACCTTTAACGTCGGATGGCCGCGAGACGGCACC
TTTAACCGAGACCTCATCACCCAGGTTAAGATCAAGGTCTTTTCACCTGGCCCGCATGGACACCCAGACC
AGGTCCCCTACATCGTGACCTGGGAAGCCTTGGCTTTTGACCCCCCTCCCTGGGTCAAGCCCTTTGTACA
CCCTAAGCCTCCGCCTCCTCTTCCTCCATCCGCCCCGTCTCTCCCCCTTGAACCTCCTCGTTCGACCCCG
CCTCGATCCTCCCTTTATCCAGCCCTCACTCCTTCTCTAGGCGCCCCCATATGGCCATATGAGATCTTAT
ATGGGGCACCCCCGCCCCTTGTAAACTTCCCTGACCCTGACATGACAAGAGTTACTAACAGCCCCTCTCT
CCAAGCTCACTTACAGGCTCTCTACTTAGTCCAGCACGAAGTCTGGAGACCTCTGGCGGCAGCCTACCAA
GAACAACTGGACCGACCGGTGGTACCTCACCCTTACCGAGTCGGCGACACAGTGTGGGTCCGCCGACACC
AGACTAAGAACCTAGAACCTCGCTGGAAAGGACCTTACACAGTCCTGCTGACCACCCCCACCGCCCTCAA
AGTAGACGGCATCGCAGCTTGGATACACGCCGCCCACGTGAAGGCTGCCGACCCCGGGGGTGGACCATCC
TCTAGACTGCCGCCACCATGGCGCGTAAGGTCGATCTCACCTCCTGCGATCGCGAGCCGATCCACATCCC
CGGCAGCATTCAGCCGTGCGGCTGCCTGCTAGCCTGCGACGCGCAGGCGGTGCGGATCACGCGCATTACG
GAAAATGCCGGCGCGTTCTTTGGACGCGAAACTCCGCGGGTCGGTGAGCTACTCGCCGATTACTTCGGCG
AGACCGAAGCCCATGCGCTGCGCAACGCACTGGCGCAGTCCTCCGATCCAAAGCGACCGGCGCTGATCTT
CGGTTGGCGCGACGGCCTGACCGGCCGCACCTTCGACATCTCACTGCATCGCCATGACGGTACATCGATC
ATCGAGTTCGAGCCTGCGGCGGCCGAACAGGCCGACAATCCGCTGCGGCTGACGCGGCAGATCATCGCGC
GCACCAAAGAACTGAAGTCGCTCGAAGAGATGGCCGCACGGGTGCCGCGCTATCTGCAGGCGATGCTCGG
CTATCACCGCGTGATGTTGTACCGCTTCGCGGACGACGGCTCCGGGATGGTGATCGGCGAGGCGAAGCGC
AGCGACCTCGAGAGCTTTCTCGGTCAGCACTTTCCGGCGTCGCTGGTCCCGCAGCAGGCGCGGCTACTGT
ACTTGAAGAACGCGATCCGCGTGGTCTCGGATTCGCGCGGCATCAGCAGCCGGATCGTGCCCGAGCACGA
CGCCTCCGGCGCCGCGCTCGATCTGTCGTTCGCGCACCTGCGCAGCATCTCGCCCTGCCATCTCGAATTT
CTGCGGAACATGGGCGTCAGCGCCTCGATGTCGCTGTCGATCATCATTGACGGCACGCTATGGGGATTGA
TCATCTGTCATCATTACGAGCCGCGTGCCGTGCCGATGGCGCAGCGCGTCGCGGCCGAAATGTTCGCCGA
CTTCTTATCGCTGCACTTCACCGCCGCCCACCACCAACGCTCCGGACTCAGATCTCGAGCTCAAGCTTCC
CATCAACCTCTCAGCTGCCTCACTGAAAAGGAGGACAGCCCCAGTGAAAGCACAGGAAATGGACCCCCCC
ACCTGGCCCACCCAAACCTGGACACGTTTACCCCGGAGGAGCTGCTGCAGCAGATGAAAGAGCTCCTGAC
CGAGAACCACCAGCTGAAAGAAGCCATGAAGCTAAATAATCAAGCCATGAAAGGGAGATTTGAGGAGCTT
TCGGCCTGGACAGAGAAACAGAAGGAAGAACGCCAGTTTTTTGAGATACAGAGCAAAGAAGCAAAAGAGC
GTCTAATGGCCTTGAGTCATGAGAATGAGAAATTGAAGGAAGAGCTTGGAAAACTAAAAGGGAAATCAGA
AAGGTCATCTGAGGACCCCACTGATGACTCCAGGCTTCCCAGGGCCGAAGCGGAGCAGGAAAAGGACCAG
CTCAGGACCCAGGTGGTGAGGCTACAAGCAGAGAAGGCAGACCTGTTGGGCATCGTGTCTGAACTGCAGC
TCAAGCTGAACTCCAGCGGCTCCTCAGAAGATTCCGCTGTTGAAATTAGGATGGCTGAAGGAGAAGCAGA
AGGGTCAGTAAAAGAAATCAAGCATAGTCCTGGGCCCACGAGAACAGTCTCCACTGGCACGGCATTGTCT
AAATATAGGAGCAGATCTGCAGATGGGGCCAAGAATTACTTCGAACATGAGGAGTTAACTGTGAGCCAGC
TCCTGCTGTGCCTAAGGGAAGGGAATCAGAAGGTGGAGAGACTTGAAGTTGCACTCAAGGAGGCCAAAGA
AAGAGTTTCAGATTTTGAAAAGAAAACAAGTAATCGTTCTGAGATTGAAACCCAGACAGAGGGGAGCACA
GAGAAAGAGAATGATGAAGAGAAAGGCCCGGAGACTGTTGGAAGCGAAGTGGAAGCACTGAACCTCCAGG
TGACATCTCTGTTTAAGGAGCTTCAAGAGGCTCATACAAAACTCAGCGAAGCTGAGCTAATGAAGAAGAG
ACTTCAAGAAAAGTGTCAGGCCCTTGAAAGGAAAAATTCTGCAATTCCATCAGAGTTGAATGAAAAGCAA
GAGCTTGTTTATACTAACAAAAAGTTAGAGCTACAAGTGGAAAGCATGCTATCAGAAATCAAAATGGAAC
AGGCTAAAACAGAGGATGAAAAGTCCAAATTAACTGTGCTACAGATGACACACAACAAGCTTCTTCAAGA
ACATAATAATGCATTGAAAACAATTGAGGAACTAACAAGAAAAGAGTCAGAAAAAGTGGACAGGGCAGTG
CTGAAGGAACTGAGTGAAAAACTGGAACTGGCAGAGAAGGCTCTGGCTTCCAAACAGCTGCAAATGGATG
AAATGAAGCAAACCATTGCCAAGCAGGAAGAGGACCTGGAAACCATGACCATCCTCAGGGCTCAGATGGA
AGTTTACTGTTCTAATTTTCATGCTGAAAGAGCAGCGAGAGAGAAAATTCATGAGGAAAAGGAGCAACTG
GCATTGCAGCTGGCAGTTCTGCTGAAAGAGAATGATGCTTTCGAAGACGGAGGCAGGCAGTCCTTGATGG
AGATGCAGAGTCGTCATGGGGCGAGAACAAGTGACTCTGACCAGCAGGCTTACCTTGTTCAAAGAGGAGC
TGAGGACAGGGACTGGCGGCAACAGCGGAATATTCCGATTCATTCCTGCCCCAAGTGTGGAGAGGTTCTG
CCTGACATAGACACGTTACAGATTCACGTGATGGATTGCATCATTTAAGGATCCACCGGATCTAGATAAC
TGATCACGATAAAATAAAAGATTTTATTTAGTCTCCAGAAAAAGGGGGGAATGAAAGACCCCACCTGTAG
GTTTGGCAAGCTAGCTTAAGTAACGCCATTTTGCAAGGCATGGAAAAATACATAACTGAGAATAGAGAAG
TTCAGATCAAGGTCAGGAACAGATGGAACAGCTGAATATGGGCCAAACAGGATATCTGTGGTAAGCAGTT
CCTGCCCCGGCTCAGGGCCAAGAACAGATGGAACAGCTGAATATGGGCCAAACAGGATATCTGTGGTAAG
CAGTTCCTGCCCCGGCTCAGGGCCAAGAACAGATGGTCCCCAGATGCGGTCCAGCCCTCAGCAGTTTCTA
GAGAACCATCAGATGTTTCCAGGGTGCCCCAAGGACCTGAAATGACCCTGTGCCTTATTTGAACTAACCA
ATCAGTTCGCTTCTCGCTTCTGTTCGCGCGCTTCTGCTCCCCGAGCTCAATAAAAGAGCCCACAACCCCT
CACTCGGGGCGCCAGTCCTCCGATTGACTGAGTCGCCCGGGTACCCGTGTATCCAATAAACCCTCTTGCA
GTTGCATCCGACTTGTGGTCTCGCTGTTCCTTGGGAGGGTCTCCTCTGAGTGATTGACTACCCGTCAGCG
GGGGTCTTTCACATGCAGCATGTATCAAAATTAATTTGGTTTTTTTTCTTAAGTATTTACATTAAATGGC
CATAGTTGCATTAATGAATCGGCCAACGCGCGGGGAGAGGCGGTTTGCGTATTGGGCGCTCTTCCGCTTC
CTCGCTCACTGACTCGCTGCGCTCGGTCGTTCGGCTGCGGCGAGCGGTATCAGCTCACTCAAAGGCGGTA
ATACGGTTATCCACAGAATCAGGGGATAACGCAGGAAAGAACATGTGAGCAAAAGGCCAGCAAAAGGCCA
GGAACCGTAAAAAGGCCGCGTTGCTGGCGTTTTTCCATAGGCTCCGCCCCCCTGACGAGCATCACAAAAA
TCGACGCTCAAGTCAGAGGTGGCGAAACCCGACAGGACTATAAAGATACCAGGCGTTTCCCCCTGGAAGC
TCCCTCGTGCGCTCTCCTGTTCCGACCCTGCCGCTTACCGGATACCTGTCCGCCTTTCTCCCTTCGGGAA
GCGTGGCGCTTTCTCATAGCTCACGCTGTAGGTATCTCAGTTCGGTGTAGGTCGTTCGCTCCAAGCTGGG
CTGTGTGCACGAACCCCCCGTTCAGCCCGACCGCTGCGCCTTATCCGGTAACTATCGTCTTGAGTCCAAC
CCGGTAAGACACGACTTATCGCCACTGGCAGCAGCCACTGGTAACAGGATTAGCAGAGCGAGGTATGTAG
GCGGTGCTACAGAGTTCTTGAAGTGGTGGCCTAACTACGGCTACACTAGAAGAACAGTATTTGGTATCTG
CGCTCTGCTGAAGCCAGTTACCTTCGGAAAAAGAGTTGGTAGCTCTTGATCCGGCAAACAAACCACCGCT
GGTAGCGGTGGTTTTTTTGTTTGCAAGCAGCAGATTACGCGCAGAAAAAAAGGATCTCAAGAAGATCCTT
TGATCTTTTCTACGGGGTCTGACGCTCAGTGGAACGAAAACTCACGTTAAGGGATTTTGGTCATGAGATT
ATCAAAAAGGATCTTCACCTAGATCCTTTTGCGGCCGGCCGCAAATCAATCTAAAGTATATATGAGTAAA
CTTGGTCTGACAGTTACCAATGCTTAATCAGTGAGGCACCTATCTCAGCGATCTGTCTATTTCGTTCATC
CATAGTTGCCTGACTCCCCGTCGTGTAGATAACTACGATACGGGAGGGCTTACCATCTGGCCCCAGTGCT
GCAATGATACCGCGAGACCCACGCTCACCGGCTCCAGATTTATCAGCAATAAACCAGCCAGCCGGAAGGG
CCGAGCGCAGAAGTGGTCCTGCAACTTTATCCGCCTCCATCCAGTCTATTAATTGTTGCCGGGAAGCTAG
AGTAAGTAGTTCGCCAGTTAATAGTTTGCGCAACGTTGTTGCCATTGCTACAGGCATCGTGGTGTCACGC
TCGTCGTTTGGTATGGCTTCATTCAGCTCCGGTTCCCAACGATCAAGGCGAGTTACATGATCCCCCATGT
TGTGCAAAAAAGCGGTTAGCTCCTTCGGTCCTCCGATCGTTGTCAGAAGTAAGTTGGCCGCAGTGTTATC
ACTCATGGTTATGGCAGCACTGCATAATTCTCTTACTGTCATGCCATCCGTAAGATGCTTTTCTGTGACT
GGTGAGTACTCAACCAAGTCATTCTGAGAATAGTGTATGCGGCGACCGAGTTGCTCTTGCCCGGCGTCAA
TACGGGATAATACCGCGCCACATAGCAGAACTTTAAAAGTGCTCATCATTGGAAAACGTTCTTCGGGGCG
AAAACTCTCAAGGATCTTACCGCTGTTGAGATCCAGTTCGATGTAACCCACTCGTGCACCCAACTGATCT
TCAGCATCTTTTACTTTCACCAGCGTTTCTGGGTGAGCAAAAACAGGAAGGCAAAATGCCGCAAAAAAGG
GAATAAGGGCGACACGGAAATGTTGAATACTCATACTCTTCCTTTTTCAATATTATTGAAGCATTTATCA
GGGTTATTGTCTCATGAGCGGATACATATTTGAATGTATTTAGAAAAATAAACAAATAGGGGTTCCGCGC
ACATTTCCCCGAAAAGTGCCACCAGCTTTGCTCTTAGGAGTTTCCTAATACATCCCAAACTCAAATATAT
AAAGCATTTGACTTGTTCTATGCCCTAGGGGGCGGGGGGAAGCTAAGCCAGCTTTTTTTAACATTTAAAA
TGTGGTAATGACTCCAACTTATTGATAGTGTTTTATGTTCAGATAATGCCCGATGACTTTGTCATGCAGC
TCCACCGATTTTGAGAACGACAGCGACTTCCGTCCCAGCCGTGCCAGGTGCTGCCTCAGATTCAGGTTAT
GCCGCTCAATTCGCTGCGTATATCGCTTGCTGATTACGTGCAGCTTTCCCTTCAGGCGGGATTCATACAG
CGGCCAGCCATCCGTCATCCATATCACCACGTCAAAGGGTGACAGCAGGCTCATAAGACGCCCCAGCGTC
GCCATAGTGCGTTCACCGAATACGTGCGCAACAACCGTCTTCCGGAGACTGTCATACGCGTAAAACAGCC
AGCGCTGGCGCGATTTAGCCCCGACATAGCCCCACTGTTCGTCCATTTCCGCGCAGACGATGACGTCACT
GCCCGGCTGTATGCGCGAGGTTACCGACTGCGGCCTGAGTTTTTTAAGTGACGTAAAATCGTGTTGAGGC
CAACGCCCATAATGCGGGCTGTTGCCCGGCATCCAACGCCATTCATGGCCATATCAATGATTTTCTGGTG
CGTACCGGGTTGAGAAGCGGTGTAAGTGAACTGCAGTTGCCATGTTTTACGGCAGTGAGAGCAGAGATAG
CGCTGATGTCCGGCGGTGCTTTTGCCGTTACGCACCACCCCGTCAGTAGCTGAACAGGAGGGACAGCTGA
TAGAAACAGAAGCCACTGGAGCACCTCAAAAACACCATCATACACTAAATCAGTAAGTTGGCAGCATCAC
CTTAAAATGTTAATTCCATTTTAAATGCACAGATGTTTTTATTTCATAAG
